>Addgene plasmid #20020 | Il12b 400bp pro-Luc | addgene full sequence | sequence record 231714 | Addgene NGS Result
[124 nt withheld, positions 1-124]
C
[91 nt withheld, positions 126-216]
A
[49 nt withheld, positions 218-266]
CCTTTGACGTTGGAGTCCACGTTCTTT
[37 nt withheld, positions 294-330]
ACCCTATCTCGGTCTATTCTTTTGATTTATAAGGGATTTTGCCGATTTCGGCCTATTGGTTAAAAAATGA
GCTGATTTAACAAAAATTTAACGCGAATTTTAACAAAATATTAACGCTTACAATTTGCCATTCGCCATTC
AGGCTGCGCAACTGTTGGGAAGGGCGATCGGTGCGGGCCTCTTCGCTATTACGCCAGCCCAAGCTACCAT
GATAAGTAAGTAATATTAAGGTACGTGGAGGTTTTACTTGCTTTAAAAAACCTCCCACACCTCCCCCTGA
ACCTGAAACATAAAATGAATGCAATTGTTGTTGTTAACTTGTTTATTGCAGCTTATAATGGTTACAAATA
AAGCAATAGCATCACAAATTTCACAAATAAAGCATTTTTTTCACTGCATTCTAGTTGTGGTTTGTCCAAA
CTCATCAATGTATCTTATGGTACTGTAACTGAGCTAACATAACCCGGGAGGTACCGAGCTCTTACGCGTT
TGGGGCAAGTCTTTCCTTTTTCTGCAGTCTGTGGAATCGGGAGAGGTTAGCCATTGCCGCCTCTATTCAC
CTTAGGCATGATGTAAACAGAAATTAGTATCTCTGCCTCCTTCCTTTTTCCACACCCCGAAGTCATTTCC
TCTTAACCTGGGATTTCGACGTCTATATTCCCTCTGTATGATAGATGCACTCAGGGAGGCAAGGGGGGGA
GGGAGGAACTTCTTAAAATTCCCCCAGAATGTTTTGACACTAGTTTTCAGTGTTGCAATTGAGACTAGTC
AGTTTCTACTTTGGGTTTCCATCAGAAAGTTCTGTAGGAGTAGAGTATATAAGCACCAGGAGCAGCCAAG
GCAGCAGAAGGAACAGTGGGTGTCCAGGCACATCAGACCAGGCAGCTCGCAGCAAAGCAAAGATCTAAGT
AAGCTTGGCATTCCGGTACTGTTGGTAAAATGGAAGACGCCAAAAACATAAAGAAAGGCCCGGCGCCATT
CTATCCTCTAGAGGATGGAACCGCTGGAGAGCAACTGCATAAGGCTATGAAGAGATACGCCCTGGTTCCT
GGAACAATTGCTTTTACAGATGCACATATCGAGGTGAACATCACGTACGCGGAATACTTCGAAATGTCCG
TTCGGTTGGCAGAAGCTATGAAACGATATGGGCTGAATACAAATCACAGAATCGTCGTATGCAGTGAAAA
CTCTCTTCAATTCTTTATGCCGGTGTTGGGCGCGTTATTTATCGGAGTTGCAGTTGCGCCCGCGAACGAC
ATTTATAATGAACGTGAATTGCTCAACAGTATGAACATTTCGCAGCCTACCGTAGTGTTTGTTTCCAAAA
AGGGGTTGCAAAAAATTTTGAACGTGCAAAAAAAATTACCAATAATCCAGAAAATTATTATCATGGATTC
TAAAACGGATTACCAGGGATTTCAGTCGATGTACACGTTCGTCACATCTCATCTACCTCCCGGTTTTAAT
GAATACGATTTTGTACCAGAGTCCTTTGATCGTGACAAAACAATTGCACTGATAATGAATTCCTCTGGAT
CTACTGGGTTACCTAAGGGTGTGGCCCTTCCGCATAGAACTGCCTGCGTCAGATTCTCGCATGCCAGAGA
TCCTATTTTTGGCAATCAAATCATTCCGGATACTGCGATTTTAAGTGTTGTTCCATTCCATCACGGTTTT
GGAATGTTTACTACACTCGGATATTTGATATGTGGATTTCGAGTCGTCTTAATGTATAGATTTGAAGAAG
AGCTGTTTTTACGATCCCTTCAGGATTACAAAATTCAAAGTGCGTTGCTAGTACCAACCCTATTTTCATT
CTTCGCCAAAAGCACTCTGATTGACAAATACGATTTATCTAATTTACACGAAATTGCTTCTGGGGGCGCA
CCTCTTTCGAAAGAAGTCGGGGAAGCGGTTGCAAAACGCTTCCATCTTCCAGGGATACGACAAGGATATG
GGCTCACTGAGACTACATCAGCTATTCTGATTACACCCGAGGGGGATGATAAACCGGGCGCGGTCGGTAA
AGTTGTTCCATTTTTTGAAGCGAAGGTTGTGGATCTGGATACCGGGAAAACGCTGGGCGTTAATCAGAGA
GGCGAATTATGTGTCAGAGGACCTATGATTATGTCCGGTTATGTAAACAATCCGGAAGCGACCAACGCCT
TGATTGACAAGGATGGATGGCTACATTCTGGAGACATAGCTTACTGGGACGAAGACGAACACTTCTTCAT
AGTTGACCGCTTGAAGTCTTTAATTAAATACAAAGGATATCAGGTGGCCCCCGCTGAATTGGAATCGATA
TTGTTACAACACCCCAACATCTTCGACGCGGGCGTGGCAGGTCTTCCCGACGATGACGCCGGTGAACTTC
CCGCCGCCGTTGTTGTTTTGGAGCACGGAAAGACGATGACGGAAAAAGAGATCGTGGATTACGTCGCCAG
TCAAGTAACAACCGCGAAAAAGTTGCGCGGAGGAGTTGTGTTTGTGGACGAAGTACCGAAAGGTCTTACC
GGAAAACTCGACGCAAGAAAAATCAGAGAGATCCTCATAAAGGCCAAGAAGGGCGGAAAGTCCAAATTGT
AAAATGTAACTGTATTCAGCGATGACGAAATTCTTAGCTATTGTAATACTGCGATGAGTGGCAGGGCGGG
GCGTAATTTTTTTAAGGCAGTTATTGGTGCCCTTAAACGCCTGGTTGCTACGCCTGAATAAGTGATAATA
AGCGGATGAATGGCAGAAATTCGCCGGATCTTTGTGAAGGAACCTTACTTCTGTGGTGTGACATAATTGG
ACAAACTACCTACAGAGATTTAAAGCTCTAAGGTAAATATAAAATTTTTAAGTGTATAATGTGTTAAACT
ACTGATTCTAATTGTTTGTGTATTTTAGATTCCAACCTATGGAACTGATGAATGGGAGCAGTGGTGGAAT
GCCTTTAATGAGGAAAACCTGTTTTGCTCAGAAGAAATGCCATCTAGTGATGATGAGGCTACTGCTGACT
CTCAACATTCTACTCCTCCAAAAAAGAAGAGAAAGGTAGAAGACCCCAAGGACTTTCCTTCAGAATTGCT
AAGTTTTTTGAGTCATGCTGTGTTTAGTAATAGAACTCTTGCTTGCTTTGCTATTTACACCACAAAGGAA
AAAGCTGCACTGCTATACAAGAAAATTATGGAAAAATATTCTGTAACCTTTATAAGTAGGCATAACAGTT
ATAATCATAACATACTGTTTTTTCTTACTCCACACAGGCATAGAGTGTCTGCTATTAATAACTATGCTCA
AAAATTGTGTACCTTTAGCTTTTTAATTTGTAAAGGGGTTAATAAGGAATATTTGATGTATAGTGCCTTG
ACTAGAGATCATAATCAGCCATACCACATTTGTAGAGGTTTTACTTGCTTTAAAAAACCTCCCACACCTC
CCCCTGAACCTGAAACATAAAATGAATGCAATTGTTGTTGTTAACTTGTTTATTGCAGCTTATAATGGTT
ACAAATAAAGCAATAGCATCACAAATTTCACAAATAAAGCATTTTTTTCACTGCATTCTAGTTGTGGTTT
GTCCAAACTCATCAATGTATCTTATCATGTCTGGATCCGTCGACCGATGCCCTTGAGAGCCTTCAACCCA
GTCAGCTCCTTCCGGTGGGCGCGGGGCATGACTATCGTCGCCGCACTTATGACTGTCTTCTTTATCATGC
AACTCGTAGGACAGGTGCCGGCAGCGCTCTTCCGCTTCCTCGCTCACTGACTCGCTGCGCTCGGTCGTTC
GGCTGCGGCGAGCGGTATCAGCTCACTCAAAGGCGGTAATACGGTTATCCACAGAATCAGGGGATAACGC
AGGAAAGAACATGTGAGCAAAAGGCCAGCAAAAGGCCAGGAACCGTAAAAAGGCCGCGTTGCTGGCGTTT
TTCCATAGGCTCCGCCCCCCTGACGAGCATCACAAAAATCGACGCTCAAGTCAGAGGTGGCGAAACCCGA
CAGGACTATAAAGATACCAGGCGTTTCCCCCTGGAAGCTCCCTCGTGCGCTCTCCTGTTCCGACCCTGCC
GCTTACCGGATACCTGTCCGCCTTTCTCCCTTCGGGAAGCGTGGCGCTTTCTCATAGCTCACGCTGTAGG
TATCTCAGTTCGGTGTAGGTCGTTCGCTCCAAGCTGGGCTGTGTGCACGAACCCCCCGTTCAGCCCGACC
GCTGCGCCTTATCCGGTAACTATCGTCTTGAGTCCAACCCGGTAAGACACGACTTATCGCCACTGGCAGC
AGCCACTGGTAACAGGATTAGCAGAGCGAGGTATGTAGGCGGTGCTACAGAGTTCTTGAAGTGGTGGCCT
AACTACGGCTACACTAGAAGAACAGTATTTGGTATCTGCGCTCTGCTGAAGCCAGTTACCTTCGGAAAAA
GAGTTGGTAGCTCTTGATCCGGCAAACAAACCACCGCTGGTAGCGGTGGTTTTTTTGTTTGCAAGCAGCA
GATTACGCGCAGAAAAAAAGGATCTCAAGAAGATCCTTTGATCTTTTCTACGGGGTCTGACGCTCAGTGG
AACGAAAACTCACGTTAAGGGATTTTGGTCATGAGATTATCAAAAAGGATCTTCACCTAGATCCTTTTAA
ATTAAAAATGAAGTTTTAAATCAATCTAAAGTATATATGAGTAAACTTGGTCTGACAGTTACCAATGCTT
AATCAGTGAGGCACCTATCTCAGCGATCTGTCTATTTCGTTCATCCATAGTTGCCTGACTCCCCGTCGTG
TAGATAACTACGATACGGGAGGGCTTACCATCTGGCCCCAGTGCTGCAATGATACCGCGAGACCCACGCT
CACCGGCTCCAGATTTATCAGCAATAAACCAGCCAGCCGGAAGGGCCGAGCGCAGAAGTGGTCCTGCAAC
TTTATCCGCCTCCATCCAGTCTATTAATTGTTGCCGGGAAGCTAGAGTAAGTAGTTCGCCAGTTAATAGT
TTGCGCAACGTTGTTGCCATTGCTACAGGCATCGTGGTGTCACGCTCGTCGTTTGGTATGGCTTCATTCA
GCTCCGGTTCCCAACGATCAAGGCGAGTTACATGATCCCCCATGTTGTGCAAAAAAGCGGTTAGCTCCTT
CGGTCCTCCGATCGTTGTCAGAAGTAAGTTGGCCGCAGTGTTATCACTCATGGTTATGGCAGCACTGCAT
AATTCTCTTACTGTCATGCCATCCGTAAGATGCTTTTCTGTGACTGGTGAGTACTCAACCAAGTCATTCT
GAGAATAGTGTATGCGGCGACCGAGTTGCTCTTGCCCGGCGTCAATACGGGATAATACCGCGCCACATAG
CAGAACTTTAAAAGTGCTCATCATTGGAAAACGTTCTTCGGGGCGAAAACTCTCAAGGATCTTACCGCTG
TTGAGATCCAGTTCGATGTAACCCACTCGTGCACCCAACTGATCTTCAGCATCTTTTACTTTCACCAGCG
TTTCTGGGTGAGCAAAAACAGGAAGGCAAAATGCCGCAAAAAAGGGAATAAGGGCGACACGGAAATGTTG
AATACTCATACTCTTCCTTTTTCAATATTATTGAAGCATTTATCAGGGTTATTGTCTCATGAGCGGATAC
ATATTTGAATGTATTTAGAAAAATAAACAAATAGGGGTTCCGCGCACATTTCCCCGAAAAGTGCCACCTG
Features (pLannotate 1.2.2; 14 found; start..end, strand, type, name):
      1..429     +  rep_origin     f1 ori (sequence partly withheld): f1 bacteriophage origin of replication; arrow indicates direction of (+) strand synthesis
    461..528     -  CDS            lacZα (fragment): LacZα fragment of β-galactosidase; lacZ fragment
    646..767     +  polyA_signal   SV40 poly(A) signal: SV40 polyadenylation signal
   1270..2919    +  CDS            LUCI_PHOPY: Experimental evidence at protein level: Swiss-Prot protein existence level 1. Produces green light with a wavelength of 562 nm. From Photinus pyralis (Common eastern firefly) (Lampyris pyralis).
   2967..2997    +  CDS            CmR (fragment): chloramphenicol acetyltransferase confers resistance to chloramphenicol
   3087..3161    +  CDS            small t antigen (fragment): SV40 (simian virus 40) small t antigen
   3163..3228    +  intron         small t intron: SV40 (simian virus 40) small t antigen intron
   3358..3378    +  CDS            SV40 NLS: nuclear localization signal of SV40 (simian virus 40) large T antigen
   3697..3780    +  CDS            large T antigen (fragment): large T antigen from SV40 (simian virus 40)
   3803..3937    +  polyA_signal   SV40 poly(A) signal: SV40 polyadenylation signal
   3938..4070    +  CDS            TcR (fragment): tetracycline efflux protein; tet; confers resistance to tetracycline
   4250..4838    -  rep_origin     ori: high-copy-number ColE1/pMB1/pBR322/pUC origin of replication
   5009..5869    -  CDS            AmpR: β-lactamase; bla; confers resistance to ampicillin, carbenicillin, and related antibiotics
   5870..5974    -  promoter       AmpR promoter: bla
