[The description below was written by a language model from this plasmid's Addgene catalogue record and pLannotate feature annotations shown in this document.]
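Description:
Il12b 400bp pro-Luc is a firefly luciferase reporter plasmid built on the promoterless pGL2B (pGL2-Basic type) backbone, in which a roughly 400 bp (405 bp recorded) fragment of the mouse Il12b promoter, the gene encoding the p40 subunit of interleukin-12, has been placed upstream of the luciferase coding sequence between the KpnI and BglII sites of the polylinker. The sequenced plasmid is about 6.0 kb. It is propagated in E. coli as a high-copy plasmid through a ColE1/pUC-type origin and is selected with ampicillin through the β-lactamase gene and its native promoter. An f1 origin is also present, which allows single-stranded DNA production. No mammalian selection marker is annotated, so the construct is suited to transient transfection.

The promoter insert itself is not called out in the automated feature table, but it would lie in the unannotated interval between the upstream SV40 poly(A) signal and the Photinus pyralis luciferase ORF. That upstream poly(A) signal is a standard backbone element that limits read-through transcription from elsewhere in the plasmid, keeping background low. Downstream of luciferase, the SV40 small t intron and the late SV40 poly(A) signal provide splicing and 3′ end processing of the reporter transcript. The short hits to small t and large T antigen, the SV40 NLS, CmR, TcR and lacZα appear to be remnants of this SV40 segment and of backbone construction rather than functional genes. Because the backbone lacks its own promoter and enhancer, luciferase output reflects the activity of the Il12b fragment. This makes the plasmid useful for studying the transcriptional control of IL-12 p40 in transfected mammalian cells, including the contribution of C/EBP and Rel family factors addressed in the associated study.
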