Addgene plasmid #20020: Il12b 400bp pro-Luc
Depositing lab: Stephen Smale. Publication: Multiple control elements mediate activation of the murine and human interleukin 12 p40 promoters: evidence of functional synergy between C/EBP and Rel proteins. Plevy SE, Gemberling JH, Hsu S, Dorner AJ, Smale ST. Mol Cell Biol. 1997 Aug . 17(8):4572-88. PubMed 9234715.
Backbone
  Vector backbone: pGL2B
  Backbone size w/o insert (bp): 5598
  Vector type: Mammalian Expression, Luciferase
Growth in bacteria
  Bacterial resistance: Ampicillin, 100 μg/mL
  Growth temperature: 37°C
  Growth strain: DH5alpha
  Copy number: High Copy
Gene/Insert
  Gene/Insert name: Il12b promoter
  Species: M. musculus (mouse)
  Insert size (bp): 405
  Entrez Gene: Il12b (a.k.a. Il-12b, Il-12p40, Il12p40, p40)
  Cloning method: Restriction Enzyme; 5′ cloning site KpnI (unknown if destroyed); 3′ cloning site BglII (unknown if destroyed)
  Sequencing primers: 5′ GLprimer1; 3′ GLprimer2
Terms and licenses: Academic/Nonprofit Terms; Industry Terms: Not Available to Industry
Depositor comments: Luciferase Reporter driven by 400 base pair promoter of the Il12b gene.
How to cite: Il12b 400bp pro-Luc was a gift from Stephen Smale (Addgene plasmid # 20020 ; http://n2t.net/addgene:20020 ; RRID:Addgene_20020)
